>Addgene plasmid #246370 | pIVT-tagBFP_pKG03832 | addgene full sequence | sequence record 496432 | Addgene NGS Result
AATGAGCCACCATGAGCGAGCTGATTAAGGAGAACATGCACATGAAGCTGTACATGGAGGGCACCGTGGA
CAACCATCACTTCAAGTGCACATCCGAGGGCGAAGGCAAGCCCTACGAGGGCACCCAGACCATGAGAATC
AAGGTGGTCGAGGGCGGCCCTCTCCCCTTCGCCTTCGACATCCTGGCTACTAGCTTCCTCTACGGCAGCA
AGACCTTCATCAACCACACCCAGGGCATCCCCGACTTCTTCAAGCAGTCCTTCCCTGAGGGCTTCACATG
GGAGAGAGTCACCACATACGAAGACGGGGGCGTGCTGACCGCTACCCAGGACACCAGCCTCCAGGACGGC
TGCCTCATCTACAACGTCAAGATCAGAGGGGTGAACTTCACATCCAACGGCCCTGTGATGCAGAAGAAAA
CACTCGGCTGGGAGGCCTTCACCGAGACGCTGTACCCCGCTGACGGCGGCCTGGAAGGCAGAAACGACAT
GGCCCTGAAGCTCGTGGGCGGGAGCCATCTGATCGCAAACATCAAGACCACATATAGATCCAAGAAACCC
GCTAAGAACCTCAAGATGCCTGGCGTCTACTATGTGGACTACAGACTGGAAAGAATCAAGGAGGCCAACA
ACGAAACGTACGTCGAGCAGCACGAGGTGGCAGTGGCCAGATACTGCGACCTCCCTAGCAAACTGGGGCA
CAAGCTTAATTAACAACCTCGAGCTCAAGCTTCGAATTCACCCCACCAGTGCAGGCTGCCTATCAGAAAG
TGGTGGCTGGTGTGGCTAATGCCCTGGCCCACAAGTATCACTAAGCTCGCTTTCTTGCTGTCCAATTTCT
ATTAAAGGTTCCTTTGTTCCCTAAGTCCAACTACTAAACTGGGGGATATTATGAAGGGCCTTGAGCATCT
GGATTCTGCCTAATAAAAAACATTTATTTTCATTGCAATGATGTATTTAAATTATTTCTGAATATTTTAC
TAAAAAGGGAATGTGGGAGGTCAGTGCATTTAAAACATAAAGAAATGAAGAGCTAGTTCAAACCTTGGGA
AAATACACTATATCTTAAACTCCATGAAAGAAGGTGAGGCTGCAAACAGCTAATGCACATTGGCAACAGC
CCCTGATGCCTATGCCTTATTCATCCCTCAGAAAAGGATTCAAGTAGAGGCTTGATTTGGAGGTTAAAGT
TTTGCTATGCTGTATTTTACGCGGAACCCCTATTTGTTTATTTTTCTAAATACATTCAAATATGTATCCG
CTCATGAGACAATAACCCTGATAAATGCTTCAATAATATTGAAAAAGGAAGAGTATGAGTATTCAACATT
TCCGTGTCGCCCTTATTCCCTTTTTTGCGGCATTTTGCCTTCCTGTTTTTGCTCACCCAGAAACGCTGGT
GAAAGTAAAAGATGCTGAAGATCAGTTGGGTGCACGAGTGGGTTACATCGAACTGGATCTCAACAGCGGT
AAGATCCTTGAGAGTTTTCGCCCCGAAGAACGTTTTCCAATGATGAGCACTTTTAAAGTTCTGCTATGTG
GCGCGGTATTATCCCGTGTTGACGCCGGGCAAGAGCAACTCGGTCGCCGCATACACTATTCTCAGAATGA
CTTGGTTGAGTACTCACCAGTCACAGAAAAGCATCTTACGGATGGCATGACAGTAAGAGAATTATGCAGT
GCTGCCATAACCATGAGTGATAACACTGCGGCCAACTTACTTCTGACAACGATCGGAGGACCGAAGGAGC
TAACCGCTTTTTTGCACAACATGGGGGATCATGTAACTCGCCTTGATCGTTGGGAACCGGAGCTGAATGA
AGCCATACCAAACGACGAGCGTGACACCACGATGCCTGTAGCAATGGCAACAACGTTGCGCAAACTATTA
ACTGGCGAACTACTTACTCTAGCTTCCCGGCAACAATTAATAGACTGGATGGAGGCGGATAAAGTTGCAG
GACCACTTCTGCGCTCGGCCCTTCCGGCTGGCTGGTTTATTGCTGATAAATCTGGAGCCGGTGAGCGTGG
GTATCGCGGTATCATTGCAGCACTGGGGCCAGATGGTAAGCCCTCCCGTATCGTAGTTATCTACACGACG
GGGAGTCAGGCAACTATGGATGAACGAAATAGACAGATCGCTGAGATAGGTGCCTCACTGATTAAGCATT
GGTAACTGTCAGACCAAGTTTACTCATATATACTTTAGATTGATTTAAAACTTCATTTTTAATTTAAAAG
GATCTAGGTGAAGATCCTTTTTGATAATCTCATGACCAAAATCCCTTAACGTGAGTTTTCGTTCCACTGA
GCGTCAGACCCCGTAGAAAAGATCAAAGGATCTTCTTGAGATCCTTTTTTTCTGCGCGTAATCTGCTGCT
TGCAAACAAAAAAACCACCGCTACCAGCGGTGGTTTGTTTGCCGGATCAAGAGCTACCAACTCTTTTTCC
GAAGGTAACTGGCTTCAGCAGAGCGCAGATACCAAATACTGTTCTTCTAGTGTAGCCGTAGTTAGGCCAC
CACTTCAAGAACTCTGTAGCACCGCCTACATACCTCGCTCTGCTAATCCTGTTACCAGTGGCTGCTGCCA
GTGGCGATAAGTCGTGTCTTACCGGGTTGGACTCAAGACGATAGTTACCGGATAAGGCGCAGCGGTCGGG
CTGAACGGGGGGTTCGTGCACACAGCCCAGCTTGGAGCGAACGACCTACACCGAACTGAGATACCTACAG
CGTGAGCTATGAGAAAGCGCCACGCTTCCCGAAGGGAGAAAGGCGGACAGGTATCCGGTAAGCGGCAGGG
TCGGAACAGGAGAGCGCACGAGGGAGCTTCCAGGGGGAAACGCCTGGTATCTTTATAGTCCTGTCGGGTT
TCGCCACCTCTGACTTGAGCGTCGATTTTTGTGATGCTCGTCAGGGGGGCGGAGCCTATGGAAACTCCTG
GGCAACGTGCTGGTCTGTGTGCTGGCCCATCACTTTGGCAAAGCACGCTACCGGTC
Features (pLannotate 1.2.2; 6 found; start..end, strand, type, name):
     12..710     +  CDS            TagBFP: TagBFP is a basic (constitutively fluorescent) blue fluorescent protein published in 2008, derived from Entacmaea quadricolor. It is reported to be a very rapidly-maturing monomer with very low acid sensitivity.
    734..811     +  CDS            HBB (fragment): HBB_PONPY - Experimental evidence at transcript level: Swiss-Prot protein existence level 2. Involved in oxygen transport from the lung to the various peripheral tissues. From Pongo pygmaeus (Bornean orangutan).
    815..1209    +  polyA_signal   β-globin poly(A): human β-globin polyadenylation signal
   1210..1314    +  promoter       AmpR promoter: bla
   1315..2175    +  CDS            AmpR: β-lactamase; bla; confers resistance to ampicillin, carbenicillin, and related antibiotics
   2346..2934    +  rep_origin     ori: high-copy-number ColE1/pMB1/pBR322/pUC origin of replication
