[The description below was written by a language model from this plasmid's Addgene catalogue record and pLannotate feature annotations shown in this document.]
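Description:
pIVT-tagBFP_pKG03832 is a small (about 3 kb) pUC19-derived plasmid that serves as a template source for in vitro transcription of modified mRNA (modRNA) encoding the blue fluorescent protein TagBFP. It is propagated in E. coli through the high-copy ColE1/pUC-type origin and selected with ampicillin via the bla (AmpR) gene under its own promoter. The roughly 700 bp synthetic TagBFP coding sequence was inserted by Golden Gate assembly and carries no recorded mutations.

The reporter is flanked by β-globin 5' and 3' untranslated regions, chosen according to the depositor on the basis of earlier work showing effective modRNA expression in human iPSCs. The automated annotation reflects the downstream portion of this design. It labels a short HBB coding "fragment" and a human β-globin polyadenylation region immediately after TagBFP, which most likely correspond to the β-globin 3' sequence rather than to any expressed globin protein. The 5' UTR is not annotated separately.

No T7 promoter or encoded poly(A) tract appears in the feature table, and the plasmid is not transcribed directly. It is instead used as a PCR template. The forward primer anneals to the 5' UTR and appends a T7 promoter compatible with AG-initiating CleanCap co-transcriptional capping, and the reverse primer anneals to the 3' UTR and adds a long poly(T) stretch that templates the poly(A) tail. The resulting linear amplicon is transcribed to give capped, tailed TagBFP modRNA. Such RNA can be delivered to mammalian cells for transient fluorescent reporter expression, although the record does not spell out the specific experimental role of this RNA in the associated work on promoter editing and transgene expression control.
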