Addgene plasmid #246370: pIVT-tagBFP_pKG03832
Purpose: IVT template for making modRNA encoding tagBFP
Depositing lab: Kate Galloway. Depositing organization: Massachusetts Institute of Technology. Publication: Programmable promoter editing for precise control of transgene expression. Kabaria SR, Bae Y, Ehmann ME, Lende-Dorn BA, Beitz AM, Peterman EL, Love KS, Ploessl DS, Galloway KE. Nat Biotechnol. 2025 Oct 13. doi: 10.1038/s41587-025-02854-y. PubMed 41083901.
Backbone
  Vector backbone: pUC19
  Backbone size w/o insert (bp): 2294
  Vector type: Mammalian Expression, Synthetic Biology ; in vitro transcription
Growth in bacteria
  Bacterial resistance: Ampicillin, 100 μg/mL
  Growth temperature: 37°C
  Growth strain: NEB Stable
  Copy number: Unknown
Gene/Insert
  Gene/Insert name: tagBFP
  Species: Synthetic
  Insert size (bp): 702
  Mutation: none
  Cloning method: Golden Gate
Terms and licenses: Academic/Nonprofit Terms; Industry Terms: Not Available to Industry
Depositor comments: PCR template for generating linear template for in vitro transcription. 5' and 3' beta globin UTR sequences were based on previous literature for effective modRNA expression in hiPSCs: 10.1016/j.crmeth.2022.100290The primers used for generating PCR template also came from this work, and are as follows:FWD: 5'- AGCTATAATACGACTCACTATAAGctcctgggcaacgtgctg-3', which encodes the T7 promoter compatible with AG CleanCap reagent (upper-case bases) and binds to the 5' UTR (lower-case bases)REV: 5'-poly(T)116-GCAATGAAAATAAATGTTTTTTATTAGGCAGAAT-3'}, which encodes the poly(A) tail and binds to the 3'-UTR. Please visit https://doi.org/10.1101/2024.06.19.599813 for bioRxiv preprint.
How to cite: pIVT-tagBFP_pKG03832 was a gift from Kate Galloway (Addgene plasmid # 246370 ; http://n2t.net/addgene:246370 ; RRID:Addgene_246370)
